Addgene plasmid #12071: 5mARF17 pGreenII0229
Depositing lab: David Bartel. Depositing organization: Whitehead Institute for Biomedical Research. Publication: MicroRNA-directed regulation of Arabidopsis AUXIN RESPONSE FACTOR17 is essential for proper development and modulates expression of early auxin response genes. Mallory AC, Bartel DP, Bartel B. Plant Cell. 2005 May . 17(5):1360-75. 10.1105/tpc.105.031716 PubMed 15829600.
Backbone
  Vector backbone: pGreenII0229
  Backbone size w/o insert (bp): 5000
  Vector type: Plant Expression ; plant transformation via Agrobacterium
  Selectable markers: Basta
Growth in bacteria
  Bacterial resistance: Kanamycin, 50 μg/mL
  Growth temperature: 37°C
  Growth strain: DH5alpha
  Copy number: High Copy
Gene/Insert
  Gene/Insert name: 5mARF17 (alt names: auxin response transcription factor 17; ARF17)
  Species: A. thaliana (mustard weed)
  Insert size (bp): 6600
  Mutation: miR160-resistant version of ARF17 has five silent mutations within the miR160-complementary domain of an ARF17 genomic clone, thereby increasing the number of mismatches between miR160 and the ARF17 mRNA from one in wild type to six.
  Entrez Gene: ARF17 (a.k.a. AT1G77850, F28K19.6, F28K19_6, auxin response factor 17)
  Cloning method: Restriction Enzyme; 5′ cloning site EcoRI (not destroyed); 3′ cloning site SpeI (not destroyed)
  Sequencing primers: 5′ M13 forward 20; 3′ M13 reverse
Terms and licenses: Academic/Nonprofit Terms; Industry Terms: Not Available to Industry
Depositor comments: See "sequence" for full insert sequence. See article for cloning details.
How to cite: 5mARF17 pGreenII0229 was a gift from David Bartel (Addgene plasmid # 12071 ; http://n2t.net/addgene:12071 ; RRID:Addgene_12071)
