[The description below was written by a language model from this plasmid's Addgene catalogue record.]
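Description:
5mARF17 pGreenII0229 is a plant binary vector for Agrobacterium-mediated transformation, built on the pGreenII0229 backbone (about 5 kb without insert). It is maintained in E. coli as a high-copy plasmid under kanamycin selection, and transformed plants are selected with Basta (the herbicide glufosinate/phosphinothricin). No feature table accompanies the record, so the positions of the T-DNA borders, replication origins and marker cassettes are not documented here. pGreen-family vectors are generally minimal binary plasmids whose replication in Agrobacterium depends on a helper plasmid supplying the replicase function.

The payload is an approximately 6.6 kb genomic clone of Arabidopsis thaliana AUXIN RESPONSE FACTOR17 (ARF17, AT1G77850), inserted between EcoRI and SpeI sites that remain intact. The clone carries five silent mutations within the miR160-complementary region, raising the number of mismatches between miR160 and the ARF17 mRNA from one in the wild type to six. Because the changes are silent, the encoded protein is unaltered, but the transcript should escape miR160-directed regulation. The record does not name a promoter. As the insert is described as a genomic clone, expression may rely on native ARF17 regulatory sequences, but this is not explicitly recorded.

The construct is used to generate transgenic Arabidopsis expressing a miRNA-resistant ARF17. This allows the developmental consequences of losing miR160 control, and its effects on the expression of early auxin response genes, to be assessed, as indicated by the associated publication.
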