>Addgene plasmid #12071 | 5mARF17 pGreenII0229 | depositor partial sequence | sequence record 7216 | Author sequence
GAATTCTTAAATCTTTTTGCTGTGTTCTTATAAAGAAACATCATCTATTAAAGTTGTCTTCGTTTGGATT
TGGTTTTGACGACTTTGGGAAATATTTATGTTTAAGAAGGTTTCATTGGTCATTGACTTTTATATATTAT
ATCGTAACCATGATGTGATAGTGGGCCTTAGATCAACAAACATGCGAAAAACAGAAGCAGAGGCCCGTTT
CAACGGAGCATAATAAATTGCATTCTCTGTCTTTTGTTTTTAGGTTTTTTTTTTAACTGATAGATGTGCC
GTCGAAAATAATATTGATATTTAAAAATTCACAACAAACATTCTTAACTGACCCACCCATCTATCTGCTA
TTCCCACGCGCCAAGGAAAATAATAATAATAGCGAAATTGATTTTTACATTTATTTATTGATAGATAATT
TGTGTATTGTTAAGATTAACAGATTTTAAGGGATTAAAGTGGAAAAGGTAAACCGAAGACAACTTGCCAT
TTACTGATTTACAACAATCCAAATTTAAAAACAAATGGTCCCAGTTTTTAGGGTTGTCACTTAAATTTAT
CGAAATATTTACACTTTAATTGGGTAAAACATAATGGACAGAAAAACAAATATTGTGACAAACAAAAAAA
CATGTTTTCACCAAGAAAAACAAAAACAAAAAAGATGTAAAGCTTTTCTTACATCTGTACAAAATAAAAG
CAGACGAAATTGTACTTTATTTTCCTTATTAAATTGTCGGTATGTTTTATATGTTGTGAAAAGTAGAATG
GATAACCAAATAAAAATTACTGACATCTTAATAAAGTTGGTTCAACCGGTTTAAAATGTATTTTTTTAGT
GTTAACAACTTAAAGCTTTTTTCGATTATCGAATTGCAACAAACAAATATATTAACAGAAAAAAGGAATC
ATGTATCTATTTCAATATCCTGTTTTTTTTCTTCCATTTGGATATTTAGATCTTTTTCTGAATTTATCTT
GTTCTTAAATTAAAACAGAAAAAAAGATTAAAAGTAAGACAGCTTGCTAATGGCAACCGCAACAAACAAG
ATAATTTTGAAACGGATCCACTTGGATTTTCTTTGATTTTGTAGAAAAATTGACAAATTGCTTTTGTATA
AAAACAAAAAATGTACCGTAAAAACACACACATAAAAAATAAAAAGTGATAATGACAAACAAATAAAGTG
GTATTTTTCTTTTATCTACTAATGTGATTATAAAAAAATCGACATTGAAAATTTCAACACATCTTTTTCG
CCAAAACCTGAAAATGGTCTTATTATAACATAAATTAGTTTTTTTGTCTTTCTATTATATATTCAATAAC
TCATCCCAACTTGAACAAACCTATTTCAAATTTTTTTGTCTTGAATAATGATAAGTTCCGTAGTGTTCTT
TTCTGTTGTGACAAAAAATACTAGCTAACGAGGGATAAGCACAAAAACATGATTAATGTTTCTCTAATCA
TTCTAAAAATCTACAGGAATATTCCCTTTTCAGTTTTTTCTTTCTTAAATGCATTTCTTAGTTCTTCATA
ATTCAGTGAGTTTTAATAACAATAATAAAAAAAAGAGCATCATTAATTGAACCTAAAAATAATGAGAAGA
AAAACCAAAAAGATAGAGAGTAAGATGCACGCGCTAAAGATCGAACGGTTAATAGAATCAGGTTAGTGAA
GAGAGATATTAAAAGTTTGTTGTCGTGTGGCAAAAACTATAATTTCCTTCTCACAAACAAAAAAAATAAA
ATCAAACACAAAATCCCGTAGCATCGTAACAGTAATTCGCTATTATCTCCTCACCCTCCGCTTTCGCTTC
CCTTCTCTGCCCGTTTCAATTCCTTCTAAGACATCACGGTCTCTCTCTATAAAAACAGTACCTACCTCTT
CTTCTTCTTCTTCATTCGCTGACTTCGTTTACACTGAAAACAAATACCTATGTCACCGCCGTCGGCAACC
GCCGGTGACATCAACCACCGTGAAGTAGACCCGACGATCTGGCGCGCTTGTGCTGGAGCCTCCGTCCAGA
TCCCTGTCCTTCACTCTAGGGTTTACTACTTTCCACAAGGTCACGTTGAGCACTGTTGCCCTCTCCTCTC
TACTCTTCCTTCCTCCACCTCGCCGGTTCCATGTATCATCACTTCAATTCAGTTGCTCGCCGATCCGGTC
ACCGACGAGGTCTTTGCTCACCTTATTCTTCAACCGATGACGCAGCAGCAGTTTACTCCGACTAATTATT
CACGATTCGGCAGATTCGATGGCGATGTTGATGATAACAACAAGGTGACTACCTTCGCCAAAATTCTCAC
GCCTTCTGATGCTAACAATGGAGGTGGCTTCTCCGTTCCTCGTTTCTGTGCTGATTCCGTCTTCCCTCTG
CTTAATTTTCAAATCGATCCACCGGTTCAGAAGCTCTACGTCACTGATATCCATGGAGCTGTTTGGGATT
TCAGGCATATCTATCGCGGTACACCGAGGCGTCACTTGCTAACAACGGGATGGAGTAAGTTCGTCAATAG
CAAGAAGCTCATCGCTGGAGATTCGGTGGTGTTTATGAGAAAATCTGCAGATGAGATGTTCATCGGCGTT
AGGAGAACTCCGATCTCAAGCAGCGACGGAGGAAGTAGCTATTACGGAGGAGATGAGTATAACGGTTACT
ACAGTCAGAGTAGCGTTGCCAAGGAAGATGATGGGAGTCCGAAGAAGACGTTTAGGAGATCTGGGAATGG
TAAGTTGACTGCTGAGGCTGTGACGGATGCGATCAATAGAGCGTCTCAGGGATTACCATTTGAGGTGGTG
TTTTATCCGGCTGCTGGATGGTCTGAGTTTGTTGTGAGAGCTGAAGATGTTGAGTCTTCAATGTCTATGT
ATTGGACTCCTGGGACTCGAGTCAAGATGGCTATGGAGACTGAAGATTCTTCTCGGATCACATGGTTTCA
AGGCATCGTTTCCTCTACTTATCAGGAGACCGGTCCATGGCGTGGATCTCCATGGAAGCAGCTTCAGGTA
TATGATGTTTTTGAAATGGTCTTTGCTCTTCTTATCTCTATAATGTTGCGTTAATGGAACAATTCAGAAT
CGATCTTGTATCTGTTGTGTGCAAGCCTTTCATGAGTAGTTTAAGTCTCATCCTGGTTATTCAAATGTCA
ATTGGGTTTTGAATGTTGTTTTGATTGCTGTGTTGTTGTTTTGAAGGTAAATATTGGAAACAGGATAAGT
TAATTCATACGAAAATGAATGTTCTCTCTCAGATTCATCTTCTATAAGATGGAATTGAAACTGGAAGATT
TGGCTTAGTATTGTTTGTGTTGAGCGTCCGTGATGTAGAGTTGCTTTTCATTATCCTTCTTTGGCCACGC
ATTGTACATTGTGTTTGTTAAACTAGAGTTCCTCTGATTAGTCTTATGAGATACTCCTTTTTTGCCAATA
TATTCTACTTCCTCTGATTAGTTCCTTTGTTTTTAACTTGCGTAGATCACATGGGATGAACCTGAGATTC
TGCAAAACGTGAAGAGGGTGAATCCATGGCAAGTGGAAATTGCTGCACATGCAACTCAACTGCATACCCC
TTTCCCTCCAGCAAAGAGGTTGAAGTATCCACAACCCGGAGGAGGGTTCTTGAGTGGAGATGATGGAGAA
ATCCTTTATCCTCAAAGTGGACTGTCTAGTGCAGCAGCACCTGATCCAAGTCCTTCTATGTTCTCGTATT
CTACATTTCCTGCTGGAATGCAAGGTGCACGGCAATATGATTTTGGGTCTTTCAATCCAACCGGATTCAT
TGGAGGAAATCCTCCCCAGCTATTCACCAATAACTTCTTAAGTCCGCTTCCTGATTTGGGAAAAGTGTCG
ACTGAGATGATGAACTTTGGCAGTCCGCCATCAGATAACTTATCGCCTAATAGCAACACCACTAATCTGT
CCTCTGGAAATGACCTGGTTGGAAACCGAGGCCCCCTTTCAAAGAAAGTTAACTCGATTCAGTTGTTTGG
CAAGATCATTACCGTGGAGGAGCATTCTGAGAGCGGTCCTGCAGAGTCTGGCTTGTGTGAAGAGGATGGC
AGCAAAGAGTCCAGCGACAATGAGACACAGTTGTCCTTATCACATGCTCCTCCAAGCGTGCCTAAACATT
CCAACAGCAACGCAGGTTCTAGCTCCCAAGGTATATTCCGATCTCTCTCAAGTACAATAATCAATTGAAT
CAGTTGCTATAAGCTTTTATTACTGTTTTGCACAAGGCAATTTCTCTTCCTTTCCCATGAACTATATTAT
GTAGAGTAGGAAACACAATCATGATTTCTGATATGACTTGACTGATGATGATACTTGTGAAAACTATCTA
TATATCTCTTCAGTAATCAGTCGCCTTGAGGTAATTGGAATTTGGAACTTGAACATTACTTGGATTTTAA
CTTTTCAATAGCATAAGCTTTCCTGTTTCATCATATATGTTTCACTATACTTGGTATGCTTTTATTACTG
CTGATATTTACTATTCCTGCTATTTTTTTTGGGTCTCGTTAACGGTAATAAGGACACAGAATTGGCTCTT
TTATCCATCTGAACTAGACATTACTGTACAAGTAGATGAAGAATTATGTGGTTCCATTACAAATTTGATT
TGCAGAAAGCTTGAAGCTGCTGCTTATAGACGATTATAATGTTGGAAGATCCTGAAGCTTGGAATGATTT
GTACTTTTCTTCTGTTTGTGTGTGTTTTGACAGGTTAAAAAGTGAAAGAAGTGGTGGATCTTTGCTGGAA
TCTCCAAGTCCTAAGTAGTAGTAGTAGTACTATTATATATAATTCTGTTGTTTCTGCAATTGACTTTTCT
CTGGCTTTTCTTTGCCACGTGACGATTCCGTTTTTTACTTTCTTTCTTTTTTTTTTATCAATTTCTCAGA
CACATTTGATGAACATCTCGCTCTCATCTAATCGTTAACTATTTTTATTGGGGTAAATGTCTGGATTTGT
CTTACCTAAACATGTTTTAAGACTGATGTTTATGCAGAGTGAAAACAGCAAATAATTTAATGCTTTATTC
AATCCCTATGCAATGGATCTAACTTAACGGCGCCAACCAGAGAGTTTTACTAACTGTTTTTTGCTTTTAG
TTAATATTCCTAATAAATAAAAAGACTGCCAATAATAAAATCGGACCATTTTTATTCTCCTAATAAATAA
AAGAAGCTCAAGGGAGGTCCCTCCTACACTTTTCTGACTCCTTTATGTTCTGTTCTCTGTGATTCATTAA
CGGATCAGCTATAGCATTTCCAATTTGTCAGTAAGTTAGGGTTGGTTTGATTAGCTAATAGCTACCAATG
AGACAAAATATATTAGGTTGGTTTGATTAGCAATTAAGACGACGACTTGAATTATGCATAAAAAGACATT
TGAGATTTGAAGATCTCATTAAACAATTGGAGGAGACTTGGCTCCATGTCTCTCACTGTTTTGCACGGTA
ATAGGAGTACTACATTATATAAATTTGGTAAAACTAGATCAACATCAGATTGTTTCAATGTTTATGTGTA
CTTGGGAAGAGTGGCCCTGCAGGTCTTAATTTAAGTTTCCTCAAGTGGTAATAGTATGAAAAAATATAAA
CGTATATGTTCTTGGACAATTAGCTGTAAGTTACAGCCTGTAACGCAAACTTGAGAGTGTAAATAAGGAC
AACAACAACAAAAGTAAATAAGAAAATTTCAGAAATATGGTTATGTGTTGAGGAGACACAAATCATTCCT
GGTTCTGACTTCAATCATACTCTCTGCATAAAAGAAGTAGTAGTAGTAGTACATAAGGACAAAAAACTAT
TAAATGTAATTATTTGATCTACAAAATGTTATTTCAACTTGAGCAAAAAAATGTAAAATGTTAATTTCAA
AATAAAAATAAAAAGAAGCAAGTGGGTGAAGTTTCTGCATGGTAAAAAGTGTGAAAGAAGAACATGAGAA
GAGGAGTGGTGTCCTCTGCGGAAGAGGCAAAGCCTGACTCAAGTTTTCTAGTAAAAAACACTTTCCACAT
AGCATTTTTTTTTTTTTTTTTTTATTATTATCATACTTTTGGTTTCCTGTTAATTGATATTTGATGATGC
TGTCCTCTCTCTATCTCCCGACTCCCATATCCTTATAATTTGATGTGGATTGGACAAAACAAATGAATGA
AAACGCATCAAACAGAGCAAATAATACTAAATAAACAAGATAAATATTGGAGAGAAAGAAAAAAACAAGA
AAATTGCTAATAATATTTTGAGAAATAAAATCAAACAAAAAAAAAAACTCATCATAAAAAAAGTAGAGCA
CGAGATGCTTTCTCACTCTCTCTGTGGATCACTCTGTCTTGCATCTAAGTCAAATCAAGTCCAATCCTCA
GGTTTTTAATCATTTGCTTCTTTTTTTTTGTCTTGACCAAATTCATTTTATTACCTCCCCTGCAACTCTT
TTCCGTATAGAAAAGACAACTGTCACAAGCTACTCTCTTTCGCAGTCAATTTTTATTCAAAAAGCAACCC
ACAACGGCCAAAAAAGTGTAATAGAAGATTCAAATGGAATACTTTTACTTAGAAACCTTTTTAACTTTCA
CATTTTAACTTCTACAAACAGTACTAGT
