>Addgene plasmid #12071 | 5mARF17 pGreenII0229 | addgene partial sequence | sequence record 48385 | M13fwd20
CCCTCGAGGTCGACGGTATCGATAAGCTTGATATCGAATTCTTAAATCTTTTTGCTGTGTTCTTATAAAG
AAACATCATCTATTAAAGTTGTCTTCGTTTGGATTTGGTTTTGACGACTTTGGGAAATATTTATGTTTAA
GAAGGTTTCATTGGTCATTGACTTTTATATATTATATCGTAACCATGATGTGATAGTGGGCCTTAGATCA
ACAAACATGCGAAAAACAGAAGCAGAGGCCCGTTTCAACGGAGCATAATAAATTGCATTCTCTGTCTTTT
GTTTTTAGGTTTTTTTTTTAACTGATAGATGTGCCGTCGAAAATAATATTGATATTTAAAAATTCACAAC
AAACATTCTTAACTGACCCACCCATCTATCTGCTATTCCCACGCGCCAAGGAAAATAATAATAATAGCGA
AATTGATTTTTACATTTATTTATTGATAGATAATTTGTGTATTGTTAAGATTAACAGATTTTAAGGGATT
AAAGTGGAAAAGGTAAACCGAAGACAACTTGCCATTTACTGATTTACAACAATCCAAATTTAAAAACAAA
TGGTCCCAGTTTTTAGGGTTGTCACTTAAATTTATCGAAATATTTACACTTTAATTGGGTAAAACATAAT
GGACAGAAAAACAAATATTGTGACAAACAAAAAAACATGTTTTCACCA
