>Addgene plasmid #12071 | 5mARF17 pGreenII0229 | addgene partial sequence | sequence record 49835 | atARF17-F 5'-gctgcacatgcaactcaact-3'
AAGAGGTTGAAGTATCCACAACCCGGAGGAGGGTTCTTGAGTGGAGATGATGGAGAAATCCTTTATCCTC
AAAGTGGACTGTCTAGTGCAGCAGCACCTGATCCAAGTCCTTCTATGTTCTCGTATTCTACATTTCCTGC
TGGAATGCAAGGTGCACGGCAATATGATTTTGGGTCTTTCAATCCAACCGGATTCATTGGAGGAAATCCT
CCCCAGCTATTCACCAATAACTTCTTAAGTCCGCTTCCTGATTTGGGAAAAGTGTCGACTGAGATGATGA
ACTTTGGCAGTCCGCCATCAGATAACTTATCGCCTAATAGCAACACCACTAATCTGTCCTCTGGAAATGA
CCTGGTTGGAAACCGAGGCCCCCTTTCAAAGAAAGTTAACTCGATTCAGTTGTTTGGCAAGATCATTACC
GTGGAGGAGCATTCTGAGAGCGGTCCTGCAGAGTCTGGCTTGTGTGAAGAGGATGGCAGCAAAGAGTCCA
GCGACAATGAGACACAGTTGTCCTTATCACATGCTCCTCCAAGCGTGCCTAAACATTCCAACAGCAACGC
AGGTTCTAGCTCCCAAGGTATATTCCGATCTCTCTCAAGTACAATAATCAATTGAATCAGTTGCTATAAG
CTTTTATTACTGTTTTGCACAAGGCAATTTCTCTTCCTTTCCCATGAACTATATTATGTAGAGTAGGAAA
CACAATC
